>Addgene plasmid #118710 | pLenti CMV TRE3G Neo GFP-Progerin | addgene full sequence | sequence record 228571 | Addgene NGS Result
CATGTTCTTTCCTGCGTTATCCCCTGATTCTGTGGATAACCGTATTACCGCCTTTGAGTGAGCTGATACC
GCTCGCCGCAGCCGAACGACCGAGCGCAGCGAGTCAGTGAGCGAGGAAGCGGAAGAGCGCCCAATACGCA
AACCGCCTCTCCCCGCGCGTTGGCCGATTCATTAATGCAGCTGGCACGACAGGTTTCCCGACTGGAAAGC
GGGCAGTGAGCGCAACGCAATTAATGTGAGTTAGCTCACTCATTAGGCACCCCAGGCTTTACACTTTATG
CTTCCGGCTCGTATGTTGTGTGGAATTGTGAGCGGATAACAATTTCACACAGGAAACAGCTATGACCATG
ATTACGCCAAGCGCGCAATTAACCCTCACTAAAGGGAACAAAAGCTGGAGCTGCAAGCTTAATGTAGTCT
TATGCAATACTCTTGTAGTCTTGCAACATGGTAACGATGAGTTAGCAACATGCCTTACAAGGAGAGAAAA
AGCACCGTGCATGCCGATTGGTGGAAGTAAGGTGGTACGATCGTGCCTTATTAGGAAGGCAACAGACGGG
TCTGACATGGATTGGACGAACCACTGAATTGCCGCATTGCAGAGATATTGTATTTAAGTGCCTAGCTCGA
TACATAAACGGGTCTCTCTGGTTAGACCAGATCTGAGCCTGGGAGCTCTCTGGCTAACTAGGGAACCCAC
TGCTTAAGCCTCAATAAAGCTTGCCTTGAGTGCTTCAAGTAGTGTGTGCCCGTCTGTTGTGTGACTCTGG
TAACTAGAGATCCCTCAGACCCTTTTAGTCAGTGTGGAAAATCTCTAGCAGTGGCGCCCGAACAGGGACT
TGAAAGCGAAAGGGAAACCAGAGGAGCTCTCTCGACGCAGGACTCGGCTTGCTGAAGCGCGCACGGCAAG
AGGCGAGGGGCGGCGACTGGTGAGTACGCCAAAAATTTTGACTAGCGGAGGCTAGAAGGAGAGAGATGGG
TGCGAGAGCGTCAGTATTAAGCGGGGGAGAATTAGATCGCGATGGGAAAAAATTCGGTTAAGGCCAGGGG
GAAAGAAAAAATATAAATTAAAACATATAGTATGGGCAAGCAGGGAGCTAGAACGATTCGCAGTTAATCC
TGGCCTGTTAGAAACATCAGAAGGCTGTAGACAAATACTGGGACAGCTACAACCATCCCTTCAGACAGGA
TCAGAAGAACTTAGATCATTATATAATACAGTAGCAACCCTCTATTGTGTGCATCAAAGGATAGAGATAA
AAGACACCAAGGAAGCTTTAGACAAGATAGAGGAAGAGCAAAACAAAAGTAAGACCACCGCACAGCAAGC
GGCCGCTGATCTTCAGACCTGGAGGAGGAGATATGAGGGACAATTGGAGAAGTGAATTATATAAATATAA
AGTAGTAAAAATTGAACCATTAGGAGTAGCACCCACCAAGGCAAAGAGAAGAGTGGTGCAGAGAGAAAAA
AGAGCAGTGGGAATAGGAGCTTTGTTCCTTGGGTTCTTGGGAGCAGCAGGAAGCACTATGGGCGCAGCGT
CAATGACGCTGACGGTACAGGCCAGACAATTATTGTCTGGTATAGTGCAGCAGCAGAACAATTTGCTGAG
GGCTATTGAGGCGCAACAGCATCTGTTGCAACTCACAGTCTGGGGCATCAAGCAGCTCCAGGCAAGAATC
CTGGCTGTGGAAAGATACCTAAAGGATCAACAGCTCCTGGGGATTTGGGGTTGCTCTGGAAAACTCATTT
GCACCACTGCTGTGCCTTGGAATGCTAGTTGGAGTAATAAATCTCTGGAACAGATTTGGAATCACACGAC
CTGGATGGAGTGGGACAGAGAAATTAACAATTACACAAGCTTAATACACTCCTTAATTGAAGAATCGCAA
AACCAGCAAGAAAAGAATGAACAAGAATTATTGGAATTAGATAAATGGGCAAGTTTGTGGAATTGGTTTA
ACATAACAAATTGGCTGTGGTATATAAAATTATTCATAATGATAGTAGGAGGCTTGGTAGGTTTAAGAAT
AGTTTTTGCTGTACTTTCTATAGTGAATAGAGTTAGGCAGGGATATTCACCATTATCGTTTCAGACCCAC
CTCCCAACCCCGAGGGGACCCGACAGGCCCGAAGGAATAGAAGAAGAAGGTGGAGAGAGAGACAGAGACA
GATCCATTCGATTAGTGAACGGATCTCGACGGTATCGGTTAACTTTTAAAAGAAAAGGGGGGATTGGGGG
GTACAGTGCAGGGGAAAGAATAGTAGACATAATAGCAACAGACATACAAACTAAAGAATTACAAAAACAA
ATTACAAAAATTCAAAATTTTATCGATCACGAGACTAGCCTCGAGTTGGCTTTACTCCCTATCAGTGATA
GAGAACGTATGAAGAGTTTACTCCCTATCAGTGATAGAGAACGTATGCAGACTTTACTCCCTATCAGTGA
TAGAGAACGTATAAGGAGTTTACTCCCTATCAGTGATAGAGAACGTATGACCAGTTTACTCCCTATCAGT
GATAGAGAACGTATCTACAGTTTACTCCCTATCAGTGATAGAGAACGTATATCCAGTTTACTCCCTATCA
GTGATAGAGAACGTATAAGCTTTAGGCGTGTACGGTGGGCGCCTATAAAAGCAGAGCTCGTTTAGTGAAC
CGTCAGATCGCCTGGAGCAATTCCACAACACTTTTGTCTTATACCAACTTTCCGTACCACTTCCTACCCT
CGTAAACCGGTTCGTCGACTAGTCCAGTGTGGTGGAATTCTGCAGATATCAACAAGTTTGTACAAAAAAG
CAGGCTTTAAATACCGGTCGCCACCATGGTGAGCAAGGGCGAGGAGCTGTTCACCGGGGTGGTGCCCATC
CTGGTCGAGCTGGACGGCGACGTAAACGGCCACAAGTTCAGCGTGTCCGGCGAGGGCGAGGGCGATGCCA
CCTACGGCAAGCTGACCCTGAAGTTCATCTGCACCACCGGCAAGCTGCCCGTGCCCTGGCCCACCCTCGT
GACCACCCTGACCTACGGCGTGCAGTGCTTCAGCCGCTACCCCGACCACATGAAGCAGCACGACTTCTTC
AAGTCCGCCATGCCCGAAGGCTACGTCCAGGAGCGCACCATCTTCTTCAAGGACGACGGCAACTACAAGA
CCCGCGCCGAGGTGAAGTTCGAGGGCGACACCCTGGTGAACCGCATCGAGCTGAAGGGCATCGACTTCAA
GGAGGACGGCAACATCCTGGGGCACAAGCTGGAGTACAACTACAACAGCCACAACGTCTATATCATGGCC
GACAAGCAGAAGAACGGCATCAAGGTGAACTTCAAGATCCGCCACAACATCGAGGACGGCAGCGTGCAGC
TCGCCGACCACTACCAGCAGAACACCCCCATCGGCGACGGCCCCGTGCTGCTGCCCGACAACCACTACCT
GAGCACCCAGTCCGCCCTGAGCAAAGACCCCAACGAGAAGCGCGATCACATGGTCCTGCTGGAGTTCGTG
ACCGCCGCCGGGATCACTCTCGGCATGGACGAGCTGTACAAGTCCGGACTCAGATCTCGAGATTTCGAAA
AAGGCGCCGGGTCGACCGAGACCCCGTCCCAGCGGCGCGCCACCCGCAGCGGGGCGCAGGCCAGCTCCAC
TCCGCTGTCGCCCACCCGCATCACCCGGCTGCAGGAGAAGGAGGACCTGCAGGAGCTCAATGATCGCTTG
GCGGTCTACATCGACCGTGTGCGCTCGCTGGAAACGGAGAACGCAGGGCTGCGCCTTCGCATCACCGAGT
CTGAAGAGGTGGTCAGCCGCGAGGTGTCCGGCATCAAGGCCGCCTACGAGGCCGAGCTCGGGGATGCCCG
CAAGACCCTTGACTCAGTAGCCAAGGAGCGCGCCCGCCTGCAGCTGGAGCTGAGCAAAGTGCGTGAGGAG
TTTAAGGAGCTGAAAGCGCGCAATACCAAGAAGGAGGGTGACCTGATAGCTGCTCAGGCTCGGCTGAAGG
ACCTGGAGGCTCTGCTGAACTCCAAGGAGGCCGCACTGAGCACTGCTCTCAGTGAGAAGCGCACGCTGGA
GGGCGAGCTGCATGATCTGCGGGGCCAGGTGGCCAAGCTTGAGGCAGCCCTAGGTGAGGCCAAGAAGCAA
CTTCAGGATGAGATGCTGCGGCGGGTGGATGCTGAGAACAGGCTGCAGACCATGAAGGAGGAACTGGACT
TCCAGAAGAACATCTACAGTGAGGAGCTGCGTGAGACCAAGCGCCGTCATGAGACCCGACTGGTGGAGAT
TGACAATGGGAAGCAGCGTGAGTTTGAGAGCCGGCTGGCGGATGCGCTGCAGGAACTGCGGGCCCAGCAT
GAGGACCAGGTGGAGCAGTATAAGAAGGAGCTGGAGAAGACTTATTCTGCCAAGCTGGACAATGCCAGGC
AGTCTGCTGAGAGGAACAGCAACCTGGTGGGGGCTGCCCACGAGGAGCTGCAGCAGTCGCGCATCCGCAT
CGACAGCCTCTCTGCCCAGCTCAGCCAGCTCCAGAAGCAGCTGGCAGCCAAGGAGGCGAAGCTTCGAGAC
CTGGAGGACTCACTGGCCCGTGAGCGGGACACCAGCCGGCGGCTGCTGGCGGAAAAGGAGCGGGAGATGG
CCGAGATGCGGGCAAGGATGCAGCAGCAGCTGGACGAGTACCAGGAGCTTCTGGACATCAAGCTGGCCCT
GGACATGGAGATCCACGCCTACCGCAAGCTCTTGGAGGGCGAGGAGGAGAGGCTACGCCTGTCCCCCAGC
CCTACCTCGCAGCGCAGCCGTGGCCGTGCTTCCTCTCACTCATCCCAGACACAGGGTGGGGGCAGCGTCA
CCAAAAAGCGCAAACTGGAGTCCACTGAGAGCCGCAGCAGCTTCTCACAGCACGCACGCACTAGCGGGCG
CGTGGCCGTGGAGGAGGTGGATGAGGAGGGCAAGTTTGTCCGGCTGCGCAACAAGTCCAATGAGGACCAG
TCCATGGGCAATTGGCAGATCAAGCGCCAGAATGGAGATGATCCCTTGCTGACTTACCGGTTCCCACCAA
AGTTCACCCTGAAGGCTGGGCAGGTGGTGACGATCTGGGCTGCAGGAGCTGGGGCCACCCACAGCCCCCC
TACCGACCTGGTGTGGAAGGCACAGAACACCTGGGGCTGCGGGAACAGCCTGCGTACGGCTCTCATCAAC
TCCACTGGGGAAGAAGTGGCCATGCGCAAGCTGGTGCGCTCAGTGACTGTGGTTGAGGACGACGAGGATG
AGGATGGAGATGACCTGCTCCATCACCACCACGGCTCCCACTGCAGCAGCTCGGGGGACCCCGCTGAGTA
CAACCTGCGCTCGCGCACCGTGCTGTGCGGGACCTGCGGGCAGCCTGCCGACAAGGCATCTGCCAGCGGC
TCAGGAGCCCAGAGCCCCCAGAACTGCAGCATCATGTAAGAATTCGCGGCCGCACTCGAGATATCTAGAC
CCAGCTTTCTTGTACAAAGTGGTTGATATCCAGCACAGTGGCGGCCGCTCGACAATCAACCTCTGGATTA
CAAAATTTGTGAAAGATTGACTGGTATTCTTAACTATGTTGCTCCTTTTACGCTATGTGGATACGCTGCT
TTAATGCCTTTGTATCATGCTATTGCTTCCCGTATGGCTTTCATTTTCTCCTCCTTGTATAAATCCTGGT
TGCTGTCTCTTTATGAGGAGTTGTGGCCCGTTGTCAGGCAACGTGGCGTGGTGTGCACTGTGTTTGCTGA
CGCAACCCCCACTGGTTGGGGCATTGCCACCACCTGTCAGCTCCTTTCCGGGACTTTCGCTTTCCCCCTC
CCTATTGCCACGGCGGAACTCATCGCCGCCTGCCTTGCCCGCTGCTGGACAGGGGCTCGGCTGTTGGGCA
CTGACAATTCCGTGGTGTTGTCGGGGAAGCTGACGTCCTTTCCATGGCTGCTCGCCTGTGTTGCCACCTG
GATTCTGCGCGGGACGTCCTTCTGCTACGTCCCTTCGGCCCTCAATCCAGCGGACCTTCCTTCCCGCGGC
CTGCTGCCGGCTCTGCGGCCTCTTCCGCGTCTTCGCCTTCGCCCTCAGACGAGTCGGATCTCCCTTTGGG
CCGCCTCCCCGCCTGGAATTCTGCAGATATCCGGACTAGTGATCTAATTCTACCGGGTAGGGGAGGCGCT
TTTCCCAAGGCAGTCTGGAGCATGCGCTTTAGCAGCCCCGCTGGGCACTTGGCGCTACACAAGTGGCCTC
TGGCCTCGCACACATTCCACATCCACCGGTAGGCGCCAACCGGCTCCGTTCTTTGGTGGCCCCTTCGCGC
CACCTTCTACTCCTCCCCTAGTCAGGAAGTTCCCCCCCGCCCCGCAGCTCGCGTCGTGCAGGACGTGACA
AATGGAAGTAGCACGTCTCACTAGTCTCGTGCAGATGGACAGCACCGCTGAGCAATGGAAGCGGGTAGGC
CTTTGGGGCAGCGGCCAATAGCAGCTTTGCTCCTTCGCTTTCTGGGCTCAGAGGCTGGGAAGGGGTGGGT
CCGGGGGCGGGCTCAGGGGCGGGCTCAGGGGCGGGGCGGGCGCCCGAAGGTCCTCCGGAGGCCCGGCATT
CTGCACGCTTCAAAAGCGCACGTCTGCCGCGCTGTTCTCCTCTTCCTCATCTCCGGGCCTTTCGACCTGC
AGCCAATATGGGATCGGCCATTGAACAAGATGGATTGCACGCAGGTTCTCCGGCCGCTTGGGTGGAGAGG
CTATTCGGCTATGACTGGGCACAACAGACAATCGGCTGCTCTGATGCCGCCGTGTTCCGGCTGTCAGCGC
AGGGGCGCCCGGTTCTTTTTGTCAAGACCGACCTGTCCGGTGCCCTGAATGAACTGCAGGACGAGGCAGC
GCGGCTATCGTGGCTGGCCACGACGGGCGTTCCTTGCGCAGCTGTGCTCGACGTTGTCACTGAAGCGGGA
AGGGACTGGCTGCTATTGGGCGAAGTGCCGGGGCAGGATCTCCTGTCATCTCACCTTGCTCCTGCCGAGA
AAGTATCCATCATGGCTGATGCAATGCGGCGGCTGCATACGCTTGATCCGGCTACCTGCCCATTCGACCA
CCAAGCGAAACATCGCATCGAGCGAGCACGTACTCGGATGGAAGCCGGTCTTGTCGATCAGGATGATCTG
GACGAAGAGCATCAGGGGCTCGCGCCAGCCGAACTGTTCGCCAGGCTCAAGGCGCGCATGCCCGACGGCG
AGGATCTCGTCGTGACCCATGGCGATGCCTGCTTGCCGAATATCATGGTGGAAAATGGCCGCTTTTCTGG
ATTCATCGACTGTGGCCGGCTGGGTGTGGCGGACCGCTATCAGGACATAGCGTTGGCTACCCGTGATATT
GCTGAAGAGCTTGGCGGCGAATGGGCTGACCGCTTCCTCGTGCTTTACGGTATCGCCGCTCCCGATTCGC
AGCGCATCGCCTTCTATCGCCTTCTTGACGAGTTCTTCTGAGGGGATCCGTCGAGGGCCCGGTACCTTTA
AGACCAATGACTTACAAGGCAGCTGTAGATCTTAGCCACTTTTTAAAAGAAAAGGGGGGACTGGAAGGGC
TAGCTCACTCCCAACGAAGACAAGATCTGCTTTTTGCTTGTACTGGGTCTCTCTGGTTAGACCAGATCTG
AGCCTGGGAGCTCTCTGGCTAACTAGGGAACCCACTGCTTAAGCCTCAATAAAGCTTGCCTTGAGTGCTT
CAAGTAGTGTGTGCCCGTCTGTTGTGTGACTCTGGTAACTAGAGATCCCTCAGACCCTTTTAGTCAGTGT
GGAAAATCTCTAGCAGTAGTAGTTCATGTCATCTTATTATTCAGTATTTATAACTTGCAAAGAAATGAAT
ATCAGAGAGTGAGAGGAACTTGTTTATTGCAGCTTATAATGGTTACAAATAAAGCAATAGCATCACAAAT
TTCACAAATAAAGCATTTTTTTCACTGCATTCTAGTTGTGGTTTGTCCAAACTCATCAATGTATCTTATC
ATGTCTGGCTCTAGCTATCCCGCCCCTAACTCCGCCCATCCCGCCCCTAACTCCGCCCAGTTCCGCCCAT
TCTCCGCCCCATGGCTGACTAATTTTTTTTATTTATGCAGAGGCCGAGGCCGCCTCGGCCTCTGAGCTAT
TCCAGAAGTAGTGAGGAGGCTTTTTTGGAGGCCTAGGGACGTACCCAATTCGCCCTATAGTGAGTCGTAT
TACGCGCGCTCACTGGCCGTCGTTTTACAACGTCGTGACTGGGAAAACCCTGGCGTTACCCAACTTAATC
GCCTTGCAGCACATCCCCCTTTCGCCAGCTGGCGTAATAGCGAAGAGGCCCGCACCGATCGCCCTTCCCA
ACAGTTGCGCAGCCTGAATGGCGAATGGG
[124 nt withheld, positions 8360-8483]
C
[91 nt withheld, positions 8485-8575]
A
[49 nt withheld, positions 8577-8625]
CCTTTGACGTTGGAGTCCACGTTCTTT
[37 nt withheld, positions 8653-8689]
ACCCTATCTCGGTCTATTCTTTTGATTTATAAGGGATTTTGCCGATTTCGGCCTATTGGTTAAAAAATGA
GCTGATTTAACAAAAATTTAACGCGAATTTTAACAAAATATTAACGCTTACAATTTAGGTGGCACTTTTC
GGGGAAATGTGCGCGGAACCCCTATTTGTTTATTTTTCTAAATACATTCAAATATGTATCCGCTCATGAG
ACAATAACCCTGATAAATGCTTCAATAATATTGAAAAAGGAAGAGTATGAGTATTCAACATTTCCGTGTC
GCCCTTATTCCCTTTTTTGCGGCATTTTGCCTTCCTGTTTTTGCTCACCCAGAAACGCTGGTGAAAGTAA
AAGATGCTGAAGATCAGTTGGGTGCACGAGTGGGTTACATCGAACTGGATCTCAACAGCGGTAAGATCCT
TGAGAGTTTTCGCCCCGAAGAACGTTTTCCAATGATGAGCACTTTTAAAGTTCTGCTATGTGGCGCGGTA
TTATCCCGTATTGACGCCGGGCAAGAGCAACTCGGTCGCCGCATACACTATTCTCAGAATGACTTGGTTG
AGTACTCACCAGTCACAGAAAAGCATCTTACGGATGGCATGACAGTAAGAGAATTATGCAGTGCTGCCAT
AACCATGAGTGATAACACTGCGGCCAACTTACTTCTGACAACGATCGGAGGACCGAAGGAGCTAACCGCT
TTTTTGCACAACATGGGGGATCATGTAACTCGCCTTGATCGTTGGGAACCGGAGCTGAATGAAGCCATAC
CAAACGACGAGCGTGACACCACGATGCCTGTAGCAATGGCAACAACGTTGCGCAAACTATTAACTGGCGA
ACTACTTACTCTAGCTTCCCGGCAACAATTAATAGACTGGATGGAGGCGGATAAAGTTGCAGGACCACTT
CTGCGCTCGGCCCTTCCGGCTGGCTGGTTTATTGCTGATAAATCTGGAGCCGGTGAGCGTGGGTCTCGCG
GTATCATTGCAGCACTGGGGCCAGATGGTAAGCCCTCCCGTATCGTAGTTATCTACACGACGGGGAGTCA
GGCAACTATGGATGAACGAAATAGACAGATCGCTGAGATAGGTGCCTCACTGATTAAGCATTGGTAACTG
TCAGACCAAGTTTACTCATATATACTTTAGATTGATTTAAAACTTCATTTTTAATTTAAAAGGATCTAGG
TGAAGATCCTTTTTGATAATCTCATGACCAAAATCCCTTAACGTGAGTTTTCGTTCCACTGAGCGTCAGA
CCCCGTAGAAAAGATCAAAGGATCTTCTTGAGATCCTTTTTTTCTGCGCGTAATCTGCTGCTTGCAAACA
AAAAAACCACCGCTACCAGCGGTGGTTTGTTTGCCGGATCAAGAGCTACCAACTCTTTTTCCGAAGGTAA
CTGGCTTCAGCAGAGCGCAGATACCAAATACTGTTCTTCTAGTGTAGCCGTAGTTAGGCCACCACTTCAA
GAACTCTGTAGCACCGCCTACATACCTCGCTCTGCTAATCCTGTTACCAGTGGCTGCTGCCAGTGGCGAT
AAGTCGTGTCTTACCGGGTTGGACTCAAGACGATAGTTACCGGATAAGGCGCAGCGGTCGGGCTGAACGG
GGGGTTCGTGCACACAGCCCAGCTTGGAGCGAACGACCTACACCGAACTGAGATACCTACAGCGTGAGCT
ATGAGAAAGCGCCACGCTTCCCGAAGGGAGAAAGGCGGACAGGTATCCGGTAAGCGGCAGGGTCGGAACA
GGAGAGCGCACGAGGGAGCTTCCAGGGGGAAACGCCTGGTATCTTTATAGTCCTGTCGGGTTTCGCCACC
TCTGACTTGAGCGTCGATTTTTGTGATGCTCGTCAGGGGGGCGGAGCCTATGGAAAAACGCCAGCAACGC
GGCCTTTTTACGGTTCCTGGCCTTTTGCTGGCCTTTTGCTCA
Features (pLannotate 1.2.2; 32 found; start..end, strand, type, name):
      1..125     +  rep_origin     RSF ori (fragment): Plasmids containing the RSF 1030 origin of replication can be propagated in E. coli cells that contain additional plasmids with compatible origins.
    127..219     +  CDS            lacI (fragment): lac repressor; lacI; The lac repressor binds to the lac operator to inhibit transcription in E. coli. This inhibition can be relieved by adding lactose or isopropyl-β-D-thiogalactopyranoside (IPTG).
    232..253     +  protein_bind   CAP binding site: CAP binding activates transcription in the presence of cAMP. E. coli catabolite activator protein
    268..298     +  promoter       lac promoter: promoter for the E. coli lac operon
    306..322     +  protein_bind   lac operator: The lac repressor binds to the lac operator to inhibit transcription in E. coli. This inhibition can be relieved by adding lactose or isopropyl-β-D-thiogalactopyranoside (IPTG). lac repressor encoded by lacI
    367..385     +  promoter       T3 promoter: promoter for bacteriophage T3 RNA polymerase
    413..639     +  promoter       RSV promoter: Rous sarcoma virus enhancer/promoter
    640..820     +  LTR            5' LTR (truncated): truncated 5' long terminal repeat (LTR) from HIV-1
    867..992     +  misc_feature   HIV-1 Ψ: packaging signal of human immunodeficiency virus type 1
    976..1339    +  CDS            HIV-1 gag (fragment): gag protein from human immunodeficiency virus 1; gag
   1485..1718    +  misc_feature   RRE: The Rev response element (RRE) of HIV-1 allows for Rev-dependent mRNA export from the nucleus to the cytoplasm.
   2095..2195    +  CDS            Rev (fragment): human immunodeficiency virus 1 (HIV-1) Rev protein; rev; enhances nuclear export of unspliced and incompletely spliced viral mRNAs
   2214..2331    +  misc_feature   cPPT/CTS: central polypurine tract and central termination sequence of HIV-1
   2361..2736    +  promoter       TRE3G promoter: 3rd-generation Tet-responsive promoter that can be activated by binding of Tet-On® 3G
   2782..2806    +  protein_bind   attB1: mutant version of attB; recombination site for the Gateway® BP reaction BP Clonase™
   2826..3542    +  CDS            EGFP: EGFP is a basic (constitutively fluorescent) green fluorescent protein published in 1996, derived from Aequorea victoria. It is reported to be a rapidly-maturing weak dimer with moderate acid sensitivity.
   3543..3561    +  misc_feature   MCS (fragment): multiple cloning site
   3588..5402    +  CDS            LMNA (fragment): LMNA_HUMAN - Also known as LMN1. Experimental evidence at protein level: Swiss-Prot protein existence level 1. Prelamin-A/C can accelerate smooth muscle cell senescence. It acts to disrupt mitosis and induce DNA damage in vascular smooth muscle cells (VSMCs), leading to mitotic failure, genomic instability, and premature senescence. From Homo sapiens (Human).
   5459..5483    -  protein_bind   attB2: mutant version of attB; recombination site for the Gateway® BP reaction BP Clonase™
   5514..6102    +  misc_feature   WPRE: woodchuck hepatitis virus posttranscriptional regulatory element
   6145..6644    +  promoter       PGK promoter: mouse phosphoglycerate kinase 1 promoter
   6658..7461    +  CDS            NeoR/KanR: aminoglycoside phosphotransferase from Tn5; aph(3')-II (or nptII); confers resistance to neomycin, kanamycin, and G418 (Geneticin®)
   7482..7619    +  CDS            nef (fragment): NEF_HV1LA - Experimental evidence at protein level: Swiss-Prot protein existence level 1. Extracellular Nef protein targets CD4(+) T-lymphocytes for apoptosis by interacting with CXCR4 surface receptors. From Human immunodeficiency virus type 1 group M subtype B (isolate Lai) (HIV-1).
   7605..7785    +  LTR            5' LTR (truncated): truncated 5' long terminal repeat (LTR) from HIV-1
   7857..7978    +  polyA_signal   SV40 poly(A) signal: SV40 polyadenylation signal
   8018..8153    +  rep_origin     SV40 ori: SV40 origin of replication
   8174..8192    -  promoter       T7 promoter: promoter for bacteriophage T7 RNA polymerase
   8200..8355    +  CDS            lacZα (fragment): LacZα fragment of β-galactosidase; lacZ fragment
   8360..8788    +  rep_origin     f1 ori (sequence partly withheld): f1 bacteriophage origin of replication; arrow indicates direction of (+) strand synthesis
   8841..8945    +  promoter       AmpR promoter: bla
   8946..9806    +  CDS            AmpR: β-lactamase; bla; confers resistance to ampicillin, carbenicillin, and related antibiotics
   9977..10565   +  rep_origin     ori: high-copy-number ColE1/pMB1/pBR322/pUC origin of replication
