[The description below was written by a language model from this plasmid's Addgene catalogue record and pLannotate feature annotations shown in this document.]
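Description:
pLenti CMV TRE3G Neo GFP-Progerin is an HIV-1-based lentiviral transfer plasmid for doxycycline-inducible (Tet-On) expression of a GFP-tagged progerin in mammalian cells. It is built on the pLenti CMV TRE3G Neomycin backbone, into which the insert was introduced by Gateway recombination. In E. coli it is maintained through a high-copy ColE1/pUC-type origin and selected with ampicillin via the β-lactamase gene; an f1 origin and an SV40 origin are also annotated. The repeated LTR sequences make such plasmids prone to recombination, and the record recommends recombination-deficient bacterial strains for this reason.

The viral cassette begins with an RSV promoter fused to a truncated 5' LTR, followed by the Ψ packaging signal with a partial gag region, the Rev response element and the cPPT/CTS. Together these allow genomic RNA to be produced, exported and packaged in producer cells and help transduction of target cells. Downstream, the TRE3G tetracycline-responsive promoter drives EGFP fused at the N terminus of a human LMNA-derived coding sequence, flanked by attB1 and attB2 sites. Progerin is the aberrant lamin A variant associated with Hutchinson-Gilford progeria syndrome. A WPRE follows to enhance transcript expression, and then a mouse PGK promoter drives NeoR for G418 selection of transduced cells. The cassette ends with a second truncated LTR and an SV40 polyadenylation signal.

The plasmid does not encode a transactivator, so the depositor notes that inducible lines require co-infection with a separate rtTA3-expressing lentivirus. The associated work used the construct in imaging-based screening for anti-progeroid compounds. The sequenced record is slightly shorter than the catalogued total size.
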