Addgene plasmid #118710: pLenti CMV TRE3G Neo GFP-Progerin
Purpose: Lentiviral TET-ON inducible GFP-Progerin
Depositing lab: Tom Misteli. Depositing organization: National Cancer Institute (NCI). Publication: A high-content imaging-based screening pipeline for the systematic identification of anti-progeroid compounds. Kubben N, Brimacombe KR, Donegan M, Li Z, Misteli T. Methods. 2015 Sep 1. pii: S1046-2023(15)30070-0. doi: 10.1016/j.ymeth.2015.08.024. PubMed 26341717.
Backbone
  Vector backbone: pLenti CMV TRE3G Neomycin
  Backbone manufacturer: Eric Campeau
  Backbone size w/o insert (bp): 8013
  Total vector size (bp): 10645
  Vector type: Mammalian Expression, Lentiviral ; TET-ON inducible
  Selectable markers: Neomycin (select with G418)
Growth in bacteria
  Bacterial resistance: Ampicillin, 100 μg/mL
  Growth temperature: 30°C
  Growth strain: NEB Stable
  Growth instructions: Construct may be grown in DH5A cells, and or 37 degrees, though STBL3 and 30 degrees are recommended to reduce chance of recombination events.
  Copy number: Unknown
Gene/Insert
  Gene/Insert name: GFP-Progerin (alt name: Progerin)
  Species: H. sapiens (human)
  Insert size (bp): 2632
  GenBank ID: ENSG00000160789
  Entrez Gene: LMNA (a.k.a. CDCD1, CDDC, CMD1A, CMT2B1, EMD2, FPL, FPLD, FPLD2, HGPS, IDC, LDP1, LFP, LGMD1B, LMN1, LMNC, LMNL1, MADA, PRO1)
  Promoter: CMV TRE3G (TET-ON)
  Tag / fusion protein: GFP (N terminal on insert)
  Cloning method: Gateway Cloning
  Sequencing primers: 5′ tgaccagtttactccctatcagtg; 3′ CATAGCGTAAAAGGAGCAACA
Terms and licenses: Academic/Nonprofit Terms; Industry Terms: Not Available to Industry
Depositor comments: To generate mammalian inducible cell lines co-infect with lentivirus made from: pLenti CMV rtTA3 Hygro (w785-1)( Addgene Plasmid #26730)
How to cite: pLenti CMV TRE3G Neo GFP-Progerin was a gift from Tom Misteli (Addgene plasmid # 118710 ; http://n2t.net/addgene:118710 ; RRID:Addgene_118710)
